Addgene plasmid #101850: pTO_CHMP4B_LAP
Purpose: Tet-inducible expression of human CHMP4B with a C-terminal GFP and long linker (LAP tag), compatible with Flp-In recombination for stable integration
Depositing lab: Daniel Gerlich. Publication: Dynamic subunit turnover in ESCRT-III assemblies is regulated by Vps4 to mediate membrane remodelling during cytokinesis. Mierzwa BE, Chiaruttini N, Redondo-Morata L, von Filseck JM, Konig J, Larios J, Poser I, Muller-Reichert T, Scheuring S, Roux A, Gerlich DW. Nat Cell Biol. 2017 Jul;19(7):787-798. doi: 10.1038/ncb3559. Epub 2017 Jun 12. PubMed 28604678.
Backbone
  Vector backbone: pTO_LAP_N-DEST
  Backbone size w/o insert (bp): 6100
  Total vector size (bp): 6772
  Modifications to backbone: Cloning procedure: 1. Starting vector: pcDNA5/FRT/TO (Invitrogen) 2. Cloning of LAP tag with Gateway cloning sites: starting point mCherry_N_dest 2.1. inserted a point mutation in XbaI site to remove Dam methylation site so it can be used for cloning (from GATC to GAAG) -> pmCherry_N_dest 2.2.exchanged mCherry with GFP using KpnI and XbaI --> pLAP_N_dest 3. Inserted LAP tag and Gateway cloning site from pLAP_N_dest into pcDNA5/FRT/TO -> pTO_LAP_N-DEST
  Vector type: Mammalian Expression, Bacterial Expression ; Gateway cloning, Flp-FRT recombination, Tet-inducible expression
  Selectable markers: Hygromycin
Growth in bacteria
  Bacterial resistance: Ampicillin, 100 μg/mL
  Growth temperature: 37°C
  Growth strain: NEB Stable
  Copy number: High Copy
Gene/Insert
  Gene/Insert name: Charged Multivesicular Body Protein 4B (alt name: Charged Multivesicular Body Protein 4B)
  Species: H. sapiens (human)
  Insert size (bp): 672
  GenBank ID: NM_176812.4
  Entrez Gene: CHMP4B (a.k.a. C20orf178, CHMP4A, CTPP3, CTRCT31, SNF7, SNF7-2, Shax1, VPS32B, Vps32-2, dJ553F4.4)
  Promoter: CMV
  Tag / fusion protein: Localization and Affinity Purification (LAP) tag (C terminal on backbone)
  Cloning method: Gateway Cloning
  Sequencing primers: 5′ TACGGTGGGAGGTCTAT; 3′ TAGAAGGCACAGTCGAGG
Terms and licenses: Academic/Nonprofit Terms; Industry Terms: Not Available to Industry
Depositor comments: Part of the plasmid was derived from pmCherry_N_dest from the Helenius Lab (ETH Zuerich)
How to cite: pTO_CHMP4B_LAP was a gift from Daniel Gerlich (Addgene plasmid # 101850 ; http://n2t.net/addgene:101850 ; RRID:Addgene_101850)
