[The description below was written by a language model from this plasmid's Addgene catalogue record and pLannotate feature annotations shown in this document.]
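Description:
pTO_CHMP4B_LAP is a mammalian expression plasmid for tetracycline-inducible production of human CHMP4B (charged multivesicular body protein 4B, an ESCRT-III subunit) fused at its C terminus to a localization and affinity purification (LAP) tag. It was built on pTO_LAP_N-DEST, a Gateway destination vector derived from pcDNA5/FRT/TO by inserting a LAP tag and Gateway cassette. The plasmid is about 6.8 kb. It is maintained in E. coli through a high-copy ColE1/pUC-type origin and an ampicillin resistance gene. A fragment of the f1 origin and remnants of lac regulatory sequence are also annotated in the backbone.

Expression is driven by the CMV enhancer and promoter, followed by two short tet operator matches. This arrangement keeps transcription repressed in cells that express the Tet repressor until tetracycline or doxycycline is added. The 672 bp CHMP4B coding sequence sits between attB1 and attB2 sites left by Gateway recombination. It reads through into a linker region containing a TEV-cleavage-type tag fragment and an S-tag, then EGFP, and ends at the bovine growth hormone polyadenylation signal. This long linker plus GFP makes up the LAP tag, which allows both live imaging and affinity purification of the fusion protein.

Downstream, an FRT site directly precedes a hygromycin resistance gene with an SV40 polyadenylation signal. As is typical of Flp-In vectors, no adjacent promoter is annotated for this gene, so resistance is expected only after Flp-mediated integration into a genomic FRT acceptor site. This permits selection of isogenic stable cell lines with a single inducible copy. The associated publication indicates use in studying ESCRT-III subunit dynamics and Vps4 regulation during cytokinesis.
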