Features (pLannotate 1.2.2; 26 found; start..end, strand, type, name):
     28..80      -  misc_feature   bom (fragment): basis of mobility region from pBR322
    235..614     +  enhancer       CMV enhancer: human cytomegalovirus immediate early enhancer
    615..818     +  promoter       CMV promoter: human cytomegalovirus (CMV) immediate early promoter
    820..839     +  promoter       PLtetO-1 promoter (fragment): modified phage lambda PL promoter with tet operator sites (Lutz and Bujard, 1997)
    841..860     +  promoter       PLtetO-1 promoter (fragment): modified phage lambda PL promoter with tet operator sites (Lutz and Bujard, 1997)
    868..901     +  promoter       TRE3GV promoter (fragment): 3rd-generation Tet-responsive promoter that can be activated by binding of Tet-On® 3G, optimized for retroviral and lentiviral vectors
   1036..1053    +  protein_bind   attB1 (fragment): mutant version of attB; core recombination site for the Gateway® BP reaction BP Clonase™
   1059..1730    +  CDS            CHMP4B: CHM4B_HUMAN - Also known as C20orf178, SHAX1. Experimental evidence at protein level: Swiss-Prot protein existence level 1. (Microbial infection) The ESCRT machinery also functions in topologically equivalent membrane fission events, such as the budding of enveloped viruses (HIV-1 and other lentiviruses). Via its interaction with PDCD6IP involved in HIV-1 p6- and p9-dependent virus release. From Homo sapiens (Human).
   1732..1756    -  protein_bind   attB2: mutant version of attB; recombination site for the Gateway® BP reaction BP Clonase™
   1775..1795    +  CDS            capTEV™ (fragment): composite tag for in vivo biotinylation, TEV protease cleavage, and 6xHis tagging
   1809..1853    +  CDS            S-Tag: affinity and epitope tag derived from pancreatic ribonuclease A
   1944..2663    +  CDS            EGFP: the original enhanced GFP (Yang et al., 1996) mammalian codon-optimized
   2730..2954    +  polyA_signal   bGH poly(A) signal: bovine growth hormone polyadenylation signal
   2958..2979    +  promoter       SV40 promoter (fragment): SV40 enhancer and early promoter
   3000..3233    +  rep_origin     f1 ori (fragment) (sequence partly withheld): f1 bacteriophage origin of replication; arrow indicates direction of (+) strand synthesis
   3238..3285    +  protein_bind   FRT: FLP-mediated recombination occurs in the 8-bp core sequence TCTAGAAA (Turan and Bode, 2011). FLP recombinase from the Saccharomyces cerevisiae 2μ plasmid
   3293..4315    +  CDS            HygR: aminoglycoside phosphotransferase from E. coli; aph(4)-Ia; confers resistance to hygromycin
   4325..4450    +  CDS            ble (fragment): BLE_KLEPN - Experimental evidence at protein level: Swiss-Prot protein existence level 1. Binding protein with a strong affinity to the bleomycin family of antibiotics. Binds to CL990; an antimitotic-antibiotic compound. From Klebsiella pneumoniae.
   4445..4566    +  polyA_signal   SV40 poly(A) signal: SV40 polyadenylation signal
   4639..4655    -  protein_bind   lac operator: The lac repressor binds to the lac operator to inhibit transcription in E. coli. This inhibition can be relieved by adding lactose or isopropyl-β-D-thiogalactopyranoside (IPTG). lac repressor encoded by lacI
   4663..4693    -  promoter       lac promoter: promoter for the E. coli lac operon
   4708..4729    -  protein_bind   CAP binding site: CAP binding activates transcription in the presence of cAMP. E. coli catabolite activator protein
   4742..4834    -  CDS            lacI (fragment): lac repressor; lacI; The lac repressor binds to the lac operator to inhibit transcription in E. coli. This inhibition can be relieved by adding lactose or isopropyl-β-D-thiogalactopyranoside (IPTG).
   5017..5605    -  rep_origin     ori: high-copy-number ColE1/pMB1/pBR322/pUC origin of replication
   5776..6636    -  CDS            AmpR: β-lactamase; bla; confers resistance to ampicillin, carbenicillin, and related antibiotics
   6637..6741    -  promoter       AmpR promoter: bla
>Addgene plasmid #101850 | pTO_CHMP4B_LAP | addgene full sequence | sequence record 200248 | Addgene NGS Result
GACGGATCGGGAGATCTCCCGATCCCCTATGGTGCACTCTCAGTACAATCTGCTCTGATGCCGCATAGTT
AAGCCAGTATCTGCTCCCTGCTTGTGTGTTGGAGGTCGCTGAGTAGTGCGCGAGCAAAATTTAAGCTACA
ACAAGGCAAGGCTTGACCGACAATTGCATGAAGAATCTGCTTAGGGTTAGGCGTTTTGCGCTGCTTCGCG
ATGTACGGGCCAGATATACGCGTTGACATTGATTATTGACTAGTTATTAATAGTAATCAATTACGGGGTC
ATTAGTTCATAGCCCATATATGGAGTTCCGCGTTACATAACTTACGGTAAATGGCCCGCCTGGCTGACCG
CCCAACGACCCCCGCCCATTGACGTCAATAATGACGTATGTTCCCATAGTAACGCCAATAGGGACTTTCC
ATTGACGTCAATGGGTGGAGTATTTACGGTAAACTGCCCACTTGGCAGTACATCAAGTGTATCATATGCC
AAGTACGCCCCCTATTGACGTCAATGACGGTAAATGGCCCGCCTGGCATTATGCCCAGTACATGACCTTA
TGGGACTTTCCTACTTGGCAGTACATCTACGTATTAGTCATCGCTATTACCATGGTGATGCGGTTTTGGC
AGTACATCAATGGGCGTGGATAGCGGTTTGACTCACGGGGATTTCCAAGTCTCCACCCCATTGACGTCAA
TGGGAGTTTGTTTTGGCACCAAAATCAACGGGACTTTCCAAAATGTCGTAACAACTCCGCCCCATTGACG
CAAATGGGCGGTAGGCGTGTACGGTGGGAGGTCTATATAAGCAGAGCTCTCCCTATCAGTGATAGAGATC
TCCCTATCAGTGATAGAGATCGTCGACGAGCTCGTTTAGTGAACCGTCAGATCGCCTGGAGACGCCATCC
ACGCTGTTTTGACCTCCATAGAAGACACCGGGACCGATCCAGCCTCCGGACTCTAGCGTTTAAACTTAAG
CTTGGTACCGAGCTCGGATCCACTAGTCCAGTGTGGTGGAATTCTGCAGATATCACAAGTTTGTACAAAA
AAGTTGGCATGTCGGTGTTCGGGAAGCTGTTCGGGGCTGGAGGGGGTAAGGCCGGCAAGGGCGGCCCGAC
CCCCCAGGAGGCCATCCAGCGGCTGCGGGACACGGAAGAGATGTTAAGCAAGAAACAGGAGTTCCTGGAG
AAGAAAATCGAGCAGGAGCTGACGGCCGCCAAGAAGCACGGCACCAAAAACAAGCGCGCGGCCCTCCAGG
CACTGAAGCGTAAGAAGAGGTATGAGAAGCAGCTGGCGCAGATCGACGGCACATTATCAACCATCGAGTT
CCAGCGGGAGGCCCTGGAGAATGCCAACACCAACACCGAGGTGCTCAAGAACATGGGCTATGCCGCCAAG
GCCATGAAGGCGGCCCATGACAACATGGACATCGATAAAGTTGATGAGTTAATGCAGGACATTGCTGACC
AGCAAGAACTTGCAGAGGAGATTTCAACAGCAATTTCGAAACCTGTAGGGTTTGGAGAAGAGTTTGACGA
GGATGAGCTCATGGCGGAATTAGAAGAACTAGAACAGGAGGAACTAGACAAGAATTTGCTGGAAATCAGT
GGACCCGAAACAGTCCCTCTACCAAATGTTCCCTCTATAGCCCTACCATCAAAACCCGCCAAGAAGAAAG
AAGAGGAGGACGACGACATGAAGGAATTGGAGAACTGGGCTGGATCCATGTACCCAACTTTCTTGTACAA
AGTGGTACCGGTCGCCACCGCAAGCGAGAATCTTTATTTTCAGGGCGCCGCCAAATTCAAAGAAACCGCT
GCTGCTAAATTCGAACGCCAGCACATGGACAGCGGAGGTGGAGGTTCGAGCGGTCCCTCGGGTTCGTCGA
GCCTGGAAGTTCTGTTCCAGGGGCCCCTGTCGTCGAGCGGTCCCTCGGGTTCGATGGTGAGCAAAGGCGA
GGAGCTGTTCACCGGGGTGGTGCCCATCCTGGTCGAGCTGGACGGCGACGTAAACGGCCACAAGTTCAGC
GTGTCCGGCGAGGGCGAGGGCGATGCCACCTACGGCAAGCTGACCCTGAAGTTCATCTGCACCACCGGCA
AGCTGCCCGTGCCCTGGCCCACCCTCGTGACCACCCTGACCTACGGCGTGCAGTGCTTCAGCCGCTACCC
CGACCACATGAAGCAGCACGACTTCTTCAAGTCCGCCATGCCCGAAGGCTACGTCCAGGAGCGCACCATC
TTCTTCAAGGACGACGGCAACTACAAGACCCGCGCCGAGGTGAAGTTCGAGGGCGACACCCTGGTGAACC
GCATCGAGCTGAAGGGCATCGACTTCAAGGAGGACGGCAACATCCTGGGGCACAAGCTGGAGTACAACTA
CAACAGCCACAACGTCTATATCATGGCCGACAAGCAGAAGAACGGCATCAAGGTGAACTTCAAGATCCGC
CACAACATCGAGGACGGCAGCGTGCAGCTCGCCGACCACTACCAGCAGAACACCCCCATCGGCGACGGCC
CCGTGCTGCTGCCCGACAACCACTACCTGAGCACCCAGTCCGCCCTGAGCAAAGACCCCAACGAGAAGCG
CGATCACATGGTCCTTAAGGAGTTCGTGACCGCCGCCGGGATCACTCTCGGCATGGACGAGCTGTACAAG
TAAGATATCCAGCACAGTGGCGGCCGCTCGAGTCTAGAGGGCCCGTTTAAACCCGCTGATCAGCCTCGAC
TGTGCCTTCTAGTTGCCAGCCATCTGTTGTTTGCCCCTCCCCCGTGCCTTCCTTGACCCTGGAAGGTGCC
ACTCCCACTGTCCTTTCCTAATAAAATGAGGAAATTGCATCGCATTGTCTGAGTAGGTGTCATTCTATTC
TGGGGGGTGGGGTGGGGCAGGACAGCAAGGGGGAGGATTGGGAAGACAATAGCAGGCATGCTGGGGATGC
GGTGGGCTCTATGGCTTCTGAGGCGGAAAGAACCAGCTGGGGCTCTAGGGGGTATCCCC
[124 nt withheld, positions 3000-3123]
C
[91 nt withheld, positions 3125-3215]
AGGGTGATGGTTCACGTACCTAGAAGTTCCTATTCCGAAGTTCCTATTCTCTAGAAAGTATAGGAACTTC
CTTGGCCAAAAAGCCTGAACTCACCGCGACGTCTGTCGAGAAGTTTCTGATCGAAAAGTTCGACAGCGTC
TCCGACCTGATGCAGCTCTCGGAGGGCGAAGAATCTCGTGCTTTCAGCTTCGATGTAGGAGGGCGTGGAT
ATGTCCTGCGGGTAAATAGCTGCGCCGATGGTTTCTACAAAGATCGTTATGTTTATCGGCACTTTGCATC
GGCCGCGCTCCCGATTCCGGAAGTGCTTGACATTGGGGAATTCAGCGAGAGCCTGACCTATTGCATCTCC
CGCCGTGCACAGGGTGTCACGTTGCAAGACCTGCCTGAAACCGAACTGCCCGCTGTTCTGCAGCCGGTCG
CGGAGGCCATGGATGCGATCGCTGCGGCCGATCTTAGCCAGACGAGCGGGTTCGGCCCATTCGGACCGCA
AGGAATCGGTCAATACACTACATGGCGTGATTTCATATGCGCGATTGCTGATCCCCATGTGTATCACTGG
CAAACTGTGATGGACGACACCGTCAGTGCGTCCGTCGCGCAGGCTCTCGATGAGCTGATGCTTTGGGCCG
AGGACTGCCCCGAAGTCCGGCACCTCGTGCACGCGGATTTCGGCTCCAACAATGTCCTGACGGACAATGG
CCGCATAACAGCGGTCATTGACTGGAGCGAGGCGATGTTCGGGGATTCCCAATACGAGGTCGCCAACATC
TTCTTCTGGAGGCCGTGGTTGGCTTGTATGGAGCAGCAGACGCGCTACTTCGAGCGGAGGCATCCGGAGC
TTGCAGGATCGCCGCGGCTCCGGGCGTATATGCTCCGCATTGGTCTTGACCAACTCTATCAGAGCTTGGT
TGACGGCAATTTCGATGATGCAGCTTGGGCGCAGGGTCGATGCGACGCAATCGTCCGATCCGGAGCCGGG
ACTGTCGGGCGTACACAAATCGCCCGCAGAAGCGCGGCCGTCTGGACCGATGGCTGTGTAGAAGTACTCG
CCGATAGTGGAAACCGACGCCCCAGCACTCGTCCGAGGGCAAAGGAATAGCACGTACTACGAGATTTCGA
TTCCACCGCCGCCTTCTATGAAAGGTTGGGCTTCGGAATCGTTTTCCGGGACGCCGGCTGGATGATCCTC
CAGCGCGGGGATCTCATGCTGGAGTTCTTCGCCCACCCCAACTTGTTTATTGCAGCTTATAATGGTTACA
AATAAAGCAATAGCATCACAAATTTCACAAATAAAGCATTTTTTTCACTGCATTCTAGTTGTGGTTTGTC
CAAACTCATCAATGTATCTTATCATGTCTGTATACCGTCGACCTCTAGCTAGAGCTTGGCGTAATCATGG
TCATAGCTGTTTCCTGTGTGAAATTGTTATCCGCTCACAATTCCACACAACATACGAGCCGGAAGCATAA
AGTGTAAAGCCTGGGGTGCCTAATGAGTGAGCTAACTCACATTAATTGCGTTGCGCTCACTGCCCGCTTT
CCAGTCGGGAAACCTGTCGTGCCAGCTGCATTAATGAATCGGCCAACGCGCGGGGAGAGGCGGTTTGCGT
ATTGGGCGCTCTTCCGCTTCCTCGCTCACTGACTCGCTGCGCTCGGTCGTTCGGCTGCGGCGAGCGGTAT
CAGCTCACTCAAAGGCGGTAATACGGTTATCCACAGAATCAGGGGATAACGCAGGAAAGAACATGTGAGC
AAAAGGCCAGCAAAAGGCCAGGAACCGTAAAAAGGCCGCGTTGCTGGCGTTTTTCCATAGGCTCCGCCCC
CCTGACGAGCATCACAAAAATCGACGCTCAAGTCAGAGGTGGCGAAACCCGACAGGACTATAAAGATACC
AGGCGTTTCCCCCTGGAAGCTCCCTCGTGCGCTCTCCTGTTCCGACCCTGCCGCTTACCGGATACCTGTC
CGCCTTTCTCCCTTCGGGAAGCGTGGCGCTTTCTCATAGCTCACGCTGTAGGTATCTCAGTTCGGTGTAG
GTCGTTCGCTCCAAGCTGGGCTGTGTGCACGAACCCCCCGTTCAGCCCGACCGCTGCGCCTTATCCGGTA
ACTATCGTCTTGAGTCCAACCCGGTAAGACACGACTTATCGCCACTGGCAGCAGCCACTGGTAACAGGAT
TAGCAGAGCGAGGTATGTAGGCGGTGCTACAGAGTTCTTGAAGTGGTGGCCTAACTACGGCTACACTAGA
AGAACAGTATTTGGTATCTGCGCTCTGCTGAAGCCAGTTACCTTCGGAAAAAGAGTTGGTAGCTCTTGAT
CCGGCAAACAAACCACCGCTGGTAGCGGTGGTTTTTTTGTTTGCAAGCAGCAGATTACGCGCAGAAAAAA
AGGATCTCAAGAAGATCCTTTGATCTTTTCTACGGGGTCTGACGCTCAGTGGAACGAAAACTCACGTTAA
GGGATTTTGGTCATGAGATTATCAAAAAGGATCTTCACCTAGATCCTTTTAAATTAAAAATGAAGTTTTA
AATCAATCTAAAGTATATATGAGTAAACTTGGTCTGACAGTTACCAATGCTTAATCAGTGAGGCACCTAT
CTCAGCGATCTGTCTATTTCGTTCATCCATAGTTGCCTGACTCCCCGTCGTGTAGATAACTACGATACGG
GAGGGCTTACCATCTGGCCCCAGTGCTGCAATGATACCGCGAGACCCACGCTCACCGGCTCCAGATTTAT
CAGCAATAAACCAGCCAGCCGGAAGGGCCGAGCGCAGAAGTGGTCCTGCAACTTTATCCGCCTCCATCCA
GTCTATTAATTGTTGCCGGGAAGCTAGAGTAAGTAGTTCGCCAGTTAATAGTTTGCGCAACGTTGTTGCC
ATTGCTACAGGCATCGTGGTGTCACGCTCGTCGTTTGGTATGGCTTCATTCAGCTCCGGTTCCCAACGAT
CAAGGCGAGTTACATGATCCCCCATGTTGTGCAAAAAAGCGGTTAGCTCCTTCGGTCCTCCGATCGTTGT
CAGAAGTAAGTTGGCCGCAGTGTTATCACTCATGGTTATGGCAGCACTGCATAATTCTCTTACTGTCATG
CCATCCGTAAGATGCTTTTCTGTGACTGGTGAGTACTCAACCAAGTCATTCTGAGAATAGTGTATGCGGC
GACCGAGTTGCTCTTGCCCGGCGTCAATACGGGATAATACCGCGCCACATAGCAGAACTTTAAAAGTGCT
CATCATTGGAAAACGTTCTTCGGGGCGAAAACTCTCAAGGATCTTACCGCTGTTGAGATCCAGTTCGATG
TAACCCACTCGTGCACCCAACTGATCTTCAGCATCTTTTACTTTCACCAGCGTTTCTGGGTGAGCAAAAA
CAGGAAGGCAAAATGCCGCAAAAAAGGGAATAAGGGCGACACGGAAATGTTGAATACTCATACTCTTCCT
TTTTCAATATTATTGAAGCATTTATCAGGGTTATTGTCTCATGAGCGGATACATATTTGAATGTATTTAG
AAAAATAAACAAATAGGGGTTCCGCGCACATTTCCCCGAAAAGTGCCACCTGACGTC
